Addgene plasmid #49184: pFA6a-ura4MX6
Purpose: (Empty Backbone) gene deletion in S. pombe
Depositing lab: Eishi Noguchi. Depositing organization: Drexel University. Publication: New vectors for epitope tagging and gene disruption in Schizosaccharomyces pombe. Gadaleta MC, Iwasaki O, Noguchi C, Noma K, Noguchi E. Biotechniques. 2013 Nov;55(5):257-63. doi: 10.2144/000114100. PubMed 24215641.
Backbone
  Vector backbone: pFA6a
  Vector type: Yeast Expression
  Selectable markers: ura4
Growth in bacteria
  Bacterial resistance: Ampicillin, 100 μg/mL
  Growth temperature: 37°C
  Growth strain: DH5alpha
  Copy number: Unknown
Terms and licenses: Academic/Nonprofit Terms; Industry Terms: Not Available to Industry
Depositor comments: Note that there are two adenines in Addgene's T7 quality control sequence that introduce a HindIII site and an AflII site into the plasmid. Note that these discrepancies with the depositor sequence do NOT affect the function of the plasmid. The vector is used as a template for PCR to amplify DNA cassettes to modify chromosomal gene loci. The additional adenines are not within the primer sequences to amplify DNA cassettes for gene manipulation.
How to cite: pFA6a-ura4MX6 was a gift from Eishi Noguchi (Addgene plasmid # 49184 ; http://n2t.net/addgene:49184 ; RRID:Addgene_49184)
