[The description below was written by a language model from this plasmid's Addgene catalogue record.]
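Description:
pFA6a-ura4MX6 is an empty-backbone plasmid from the pFA6a series, catalogued as a yeast expression vector but serving in practice as a PCR template for chromosomal gene manipulation in the fission yeast Schizosaccharomyces pombe. It is propagated in E. coli under ampicillin selection. The record lists its copy number as unknown and includes no feature table, so the bacterial origin and the exact regulatory sequences flanking the marker are not stated.

The functional payload is a ura4 selectable marker in the "MX6" module format. ura4 is the S. pombe auxotrophic marker for uracil biosynthesis, so it allows selection of transformants in ura4-deficient strains by uracil prototrophy. In pFA6a-type plasmids generally, the marker module is amplified with primers that anneal to common sequences bordering the cassette and carry tails homologous to the target locus. The resulting linear product is transformed into yeast and integrates by homologous recombination, replacing the gene of interest. The depositor's comments confirm this mode of use: the vector is a template for amplifying DNA cassettes that modify chromosomal loci, and its stated purpose is gene deletion. The plasmid is therefore not intended to be maintained in yeast, and no yeast replication origin is recorded.

The depositor also notes that the repository's quality-control sequencing found two additional adenines relative to the depositor's sequence, which create a HindIII site and an AflII site. These differences lie outside the primer-binding sequences used to amplify the cassette and are reported not to affect the plasmid's function.
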