>Addgene plasmid #49184 | pFA6a-ura4MX6 | addgene partial sequence | sequence record 73912 | T7 5'-TAATACGACTCACTATAGGG-3'
GCGGCCGCATAGGCCACTAGTGGATCTGATATCATCGATGAATTCGAGCTCGTTTAAACAAGCTTAAGCT
ACAAATCCCACTGGCTATATGTATGCATTTGTGTTAAAAAAGTTTGTATAGATTATTTAATCTACTCAGC
ATTCTTTCTCTAAATAGGAATTTGTTACTTAATGGAGAAAAAAATGTTTCGATTTACCTAGTGTATTTGT
TTGTATACTCACGTTTAATTTCAAACATCCATTCTATCTTGTGTAATTTTTGGCATGGTGAAAAAGATAA
TCAGCCTTATAATCTTTACAAAAGTAAGAAATTCTGTAAATAAGCCTTAATGCCCTTGCTTTAAATTAAA
ATGGTTCTTTTTCATGATAATGTTTGCACTTTGTGAATATATTTTAGATAGTTCTGTGAGGTATAATTAA
GATGTTTTAGAGACTTATACAATTTTGTCTTTATAAATTCTTAATTGATTTTACCATCCCAGTTTAACTA
TGCTTCGTCGGCATCTCTGCACATGTCGTGTTTTCTTACCGTATTGTCCTACCAAGAACCTCTTTTTTGC
TTGGATCGAAATTAAAGGTTTAAAAGCAAAGTTATGGATGCTAGAGTATTTCAAAGCTATTCAGCTAGAG
CTGAGGGGATGAAAAATCCCATTGCCAAGGAATTGTTGGCTTTGATGGAAGAAAAGCAAAGCAACTTGTC
AGTCGCGGTCGATTTGACGAAGAAATCCGAAATCTTAGAATTGGTAGATAAAATTGGACCCTATGTCTGT
GTTATCAAGACACATATTGACGTTGTCGAGGATTTCGACCAGGATATGGTAGAAAAACTGGTGGCCTTAG
GTAAAAAGCATCGTTTTCTTATCTTTGAGGATCGCAAATTCGCAGACATTGGAAATACCGTCAAGCTACA
ATATGCATCTGGTGTGTACAAAATTGCTTCTTGGGCTCATATCACAAATTGCCATACAGTGCCAGGCGAG
GGTATTATACAAGGCCTCA
