>Addgene plasmid #49184 | pFA6a-ura4MX6 | addgene partial sequence | sequence record 74196 | Sp6 5'-ATTTAGGTGACACTATAG-3'
AAGCTTCGTACGCTGCAGGTCGACGGATCCCCGGGTTAATTAAGGCGCGCCAGATCTAAGCTTGTGATAT
TGACGAAACTTTTTGACATCTAATTTATTCTGTTCCAACACCAATGTTTATAACCAAGTTTTATCTTGTT
TGTCTACATGGTATTTTACATTCATCTACATACATCTTTCATTGGCTTTGTACATAGTTATCATTACAAG
TCTAAAAAAATTCACTCTTTTCTTATTCAATGTCAATCCAAGAGAAAAGATTGTGGTAATGTTGTAGGAG
CATGTTTAATAAATTACTATAGCAAATTACTTTTTATTCCCAAGGTGTTTATCTATAATAGTTAATATTT
TAGTCGCTACATAAAATTTTACCAAAGAGTACTTGTATACTAATTCTAAATGCCTTCTGACATAAAACGC
CTAGGAAAACAAACGCAAACAAGGCATCGACTTTTTCAATAACCAACCAAAAAAATTTTACATTAGTCTT
TTTTTAATGCTGAGAAAGTCTTTGCTGATATGCCTTCCAACCAGCTTCTCTATATCTCTTGGCTTCGACA
ACAGGATTACGACCAGCTCCATAGACTCCACGACCAACAATGATGATATCGCTACCGCAGTTTACAATCA
CTTCTTCAGGAGTACGATATTGCTGTCCCAGCCCGTCTCCTTTAACATCCAAGCCGATACCAGGGGACAT
AGTTATGTAGTCGCTTTGAAGGTTAGGAAATCGACGACCAGCTATAAAGCCAAAGCAAAAATCGGTATGC
TTCTCAAACCATTCTAAGGTTTTCTCTGTGTAGGAACCAGTAGCCAAAGAGCCTTTGGAAGACATTTCAG
CCAAAAGCAAGAGACCACGTCCCAAAGGTAAACCAACTTCTTTGAGGCCTTGTATAATACCCTCGCCTGG
CACTGTATGGCAATTTGTGATATGAGCCCAAGAAGCAATTTTGTACACACCAGATGCATATTGTAGCTTG
ACGGTATTTCCA
