>Addgene plasmid #49184 | pFA6a-ura4MX6 | addgene partial sequence | sequence record 74667 | pRSII-F1 5'-CGGCATCAGAGCAGATTGTAC-3'
TATTGTCGTTAGAACGCGGCTACAATTAATACATAACCTTATGTATCATACACATACGATTTAGGTGACA
CTATAGAACGCGGCCGCCAGCTGAAGCTTCGTACGCTGCAGGTCGACGGATCCCCGGGTTAATTAAGGCG
CGCCAGATCTAAGCTTGTGATATTGACGAAACTTTTTGACATCTAATTTATTCTGTTCCAACACCAATGT
TTATAACCAAGTTTTATCTTGTTTGTCTACATGGTATTTTACATTCATCTACATACATCTTTCATTGGCT
TTGTACATAGTTATCATTACAAGTCTAAAAAAATTCACTCTTTTCTTATTCAATGTCAATCCAAGAGAAA
AGATTGTGGTAATGTTGTAGGAGCATGTTTAATAAATTACTATAGCAAATTACTTTTTATTCCCAAGGTG
TTTATCTATAATAGTTAATATTTTAGTCGCTACATAAAATTTTACCAAAGAGTACTTGTATACTAATTCT
AAATGCCTTCTGACATAAAACGCCTAGGAAAACAAACGCAAACAAGGCATCGACTTTTTCAATAACCAAC
CAAAAAAATTTTACATTAGTCTTTTTTTAATGCTGAGAAAGTCTTTGCTGATATGCCTTCCAACCAGCTT
CTCTATATCTCTTGGCTTCGACAACAGGATTACGACCAGCTCCATAGACTCCACGACCAACAATGATGAT
ATCGCTACCGCAGTTTACAATCACTTCTTCAGGAGTACGATATTGCTGTCCCAGCCCGTCTCCTTTAACA
TCCAAGCCGATACCAGGGGACATAGTTATGTAGTCGCTTTGAAGGTTAGGAAATCGACGACCAGCTATAA
AGCCAAAGCAAAAATCGGTATGCTTCTCAAACCATTCTAAGGTTTTCTCTGTGTAGGAACCAGTAGCCAA
AGAGCCTTTGGAAGACATTTCAGCCAAAAGCAAGAGACCACGTCCCAAAGGTAAACCAACTTCTTTGAGG
CCTTGTATAATAC
