LOCUS       Exported 4272 bp ds-DNA circular SYN 12-MAY-2021
DEFINITION  gene deletion in S. pombe.
ACCESSION   .
VERSION     .
KEYWORDS    pFA6a-ura4MX6
SOURCE      synthetic DNA construct
  ORGANISM  synthetic DNA construct
REFERENCE   1 (bases 1 to 4272)
  AUTHORS   Gadaleta MC, Iwasaki O, Noguchi C, Noma K, Noguchi E
  TITLE     New vectors for epitope tagging and gene disruption in
            Schizosaccharomyces pombe.
  JOURNAL   Biotechniques. 2013 Nov;55(5):257-63. doi: 10.2144/000114100.
  PUBMED    24215641
REFERENCE   2 (bases 1 to 4272)
  AUTHORS   .
  TITLE     Direct Submission
  JOURNAL   Exported May 12, 2021 from SnapGene Server 1.1.58
            http://www.snapgene.com
FEATURES             Location/Qualifiers
     source          1..4272
                     /organism="synthetic DNA construct"
                     /mol_type="other DNA"
     CDS             complement(509..1303)
                     /codon_start=1
                     /gene="Schizosaccharomyces pombe ura4"
                     /product="orotidine 5'-phosphate decarboxylase, required
                     for uracil biosynthesis"
                     /label=S. pombe ura4
                     /translation="MDARVFQSYSARAEGMKNPIAKELLALMEEKQSNLSVAVDLTKKS
                     EILELVDKIGPYVCVIKTHIDVVEDFDQDMVEKLVALGKKHRFLIFEDRKFADIGNTVK
                     LQYASGVYKIASWAHITNCHTVPGEGIIQGLKEVGLPLGRGLLLLAEMSSKGSLATGSY
                     TEKTLEWFEKHTDFCFGFIAGRRFPNLQSDYITMSPGIGLDVKGDGLGQQYRTPEEVIV
                     NCGSDIIIVGRGVYGAGRNPVVEAKRYREAGWKAYQQRLSQH"
     primer_bind     complement(1909..1928)
                     /label=T7
                     /note="T7 promoter, forward primer"
     promoter        complement(1910..1928)
                     /label=T7 promoter
                     /note="promoter for bacteriophage T7 RNA polymerase"
     primer_bind     complement(2015..2032)
                     /label=L4440
                     /note="L4440 vector, forward primer"
     rep_origin      complement(2186..2774)
                     /direction=LEFT
                     /label=ori
                     /note="high-copy-number ColE1/pMB1/pBR322/pUC origin of
                     replication"
     primer_bind     complement(2266..2285)
                     /label=pBR322ori-F
                     /note="pBR322 origin, forward primer"
     CDS             complement(2945..3805)
                     /codon_start=1
                     /gene="bla"
                     /product="beta-lactamase"
                     /label=AmpR
                     /note="confers resistance to ampicillin, carbenicillin, and
                     related antibiotics"
                     /translation="MSIQHFRVALIPFFAAFCLPVFAHPETLVKVKDAEDQLGARVGYI
                     ELDLNSGKILESFRPEERFPMMSTFKVLLCGAVLSRIDAGQEQLGRRIHYSQNDLVEYS
                     PVTEKHLTDGMTVRELCSAAITMSDNTAANLLLTTIGGPKELTAFLHNMGDHVTRLDRW
                     EPELNEAIPNDERDTTMPVAMATTLRKLLTGELLTLASRQQLIDWMEADKVAGPLLRSA
                     LPAGWFIADKSGAGERGSRGIIAALGPDGKPSRIVVIYTTGSQATMDERNRQIAEIGAS
                     LIKHW"
     primer_bind     3568..3587
                     /label=Amp-R
                     /note="Ampicillin resistance gene, reverse primer"
     promoter        complement(3806..3910)
                     /gene="bla"
                     /label=AmpR promoter
     primer_bind     3978..3996
                     /label=pBRforEco
                     /note="pBR322 vectors, upsteam of EcoRI site, forward
                     primer"
     primer_bind     complement(4034..4056)
                     /label=pGEX 3'
                     /note="pGEX vectors, reverse primer"
     primer_bind     4156..4175
                     /label=pRS-marker
                     /note="pRS vectors, use to sequence yeast selectable
                     marker"
     promoter        4256..2
                     /label=SP6 promoter
                     /note="promoter for bacteriophage SP6 RNA polymerase"
     primer_bind     4256..1
                     /label=SP6
                     /note="SP6 promoter, forward primer"
ORIGIN
        1 gaacgcggcc gccagctgaa gcttcgtacg ctgcaggtcg acggatcccc gggttaatta
       61 aggcgcgcca gatctcttgt gatattgacg aaactttttg acatctaatt tattctgttc
      121 caacaccaat gtttataacc aagttttatc ttgtttgtct acatggtatt ttacattcat
      181 ctacatacat ctttcattgg ctttgtacat agttatcatt acaagtctaa aaaaattcac
      241 tcttttctta ttcaatgtca atccaagaga aaagattgtg gtaatgttgt aggagcatgt
      301 ttaataaatt actatagcaa attacttttt attcccaagg tgtttatcta taatagttaa
      361 tattttagtc gctacataaa attttaccaa agagtacttg tatactaatt ctaaatgcct
      421 tctgacataa aacgcctagg aaaacaaacg caaacaaggc atcgactttt tcaataacca
      481 accaaaaaaa ttttacatta gtcttttttt aatgctgaga aagtctttgc tgatatgcct
      541 tccaaccagc ttctctatat ctcttggctt cgacaacagg attacgacca gctccataga
      601 ctccacgacc aacaatgatg atatcgctac cgcagtttac aatcacttct tcaggagtac
      661 gatattgctg tcccagcccg tctcctttaa catccaagcc gataccaggg gacatagtta
      721 tgtagtcgct ttgaaggtta ggaaatcgac gaccagctat aaagccaaag caaaaatcgg
      781 tatgcttctc aaaccattct aaggttttct ctgtgtagga accagtagcc aaagagcctt
      841 tggaagacat ttcagccaaa agcaagagac cacgtcccaa aggtaaacca acttctttga
      901 ggccttgtat aataccctcg cctggcactg tatggcaatt tgtgatatga gcccaagaag
      961 caattttgta cacaccagat gcatattgta gcttgacggt atttccaatg tctgcgaatt
     1021 tgcgatcctc aaagataaga aaacgatgct ttttacctaa ggccaccagt ttttctacca
     1081 tatcctggtc gaaatcctcg acaacgtcaa tatgtgtctt gataacacag acatagggtc
     1141 caattttatc taccaattct aagatttcgg atttcttcgt caaatcgacc gcgactgaca
     1201 agttgctttg cttttcttcc atcaaagcca acaattcctt ggcaatggga tttttcatcc
     1261 cctcagctct agctgaatag ctttgaaata ctctagcatc cataactttg cttttaaacc
     1321 tttaatttcg atccaagcaa aaaagaggtt cttggtagga caatacggta agaaaacacg
     1381 acatgtgcag agatgccgac gaagcatagt taaactggga tggtaaaatc aattaagaat
     1441 ttataaagac aaaattgtat aagtctctaa aacatcttaa ttatacctca cagaactatc
     1501 taaaatatat tcacaaagtg caaacattat catgaaaaag aaccatttta atttaaagca
     1561 agggcattaa ggcttattta cagaatttct tacttttgta aagattataa ggctgattat
     1621 ctttttcacc atgccaaaaa ttacacaaga tagaatggat gtttgaaatt aaacgtgagt
     1681 atacaaacaa atacactagg taaatcgaaa catttttttc tccattaagt aacaaattcc
     1741 tatttagaga aagaatgctg agtagattaa ataatctata caaacttttt taacacaaat
     1801 gcatacatat agccagtggg atttgtagct aagctgttta aacgagctcg aattcatcga
     1861 tgatatcaga tccactagtg gcctatgcgg ccgcggatct gccggtctcc ctatagtgag
     1921 tcgtattaat ttcgataagc caggttaacc tgcattaatg aatcggccaa cgcgcgggga
     1981 gaggcggttt gcgtattggg cgctcttccg cttcctcgct cactgactcg ctgcgctcgg
     2041 tcgttcggct gcggcgagcg gtatcagctc actcaaaggc ggtaatacgg ttatccacag
     2101 aatcagggga taacgcagga aagaacatgt gagcaaaagg ccagcaaaag gccaggaacc
     2161 gtaaaaaggc cgcgttgctg gcgtttttcc ataggctccg cccccctgac gagcatcaca
     2221 aaaatcgacg ctcaagtcag aggtggcgaa acccgacagg actataaaga taccaggcgt
     2281 ttccccctgg aagctccctc gtgcgctctc ctgttccgac cctgccgctt accggatacc
     2341 tgtccgcctt tctcccttcg ggaagcgtgg cgctttctca atgctcacgc tgtaggtatc
     2401 tcagttcggt gtaggtcgtt cgctccaagc tgggctgtgt gcacgaaccc cccgttcagc
     2461 ccgaccgctg cgccttatcc ggtaactatc gtcttgagtc caacccggta agacacgact
     2521 tatcgccact ggcagcagcc actggtaaca ggattagcag agcgaggtat gtaggcggtg
     2581 ctacagagtt cttgaagtgg tggcctaact acggctacac tagaaggaca gtatttggta
     2641 tctgcgctct gctgaagcca gttaccttcg gaaaaagagt tggtagctct tgatccggca
     2701 aacaaaccac cgctggtagc ggtggttttt ttgtttgcaa gcagcagatt acgcgcagaa
     2761 aaaaaggatc tcaagaagat cctttgatct tttctacggg gtctgacgct cagtggaacg
     2821 aaaactcacg ttaagggatt ttggtcatga gattatcaaa aaggatcttc acctagatcc
     2881 ttttaaatta aaaatgaagt tttaaatcaa tctaaagtat atatgagtaa acttggtctg
     2941 acagttacca atgcttaatc agtgaggcac ctatctcagc gatctgtcta tttcgttcat
     3001 ccatagttgc ctgactcccc gtcgtgtaga taactacgat acgggagggc ttaccatctg
     3061 gccccagtgc tgcaatgata ccgcgagacc cacgctcacc ggctccagat ttatcagcaa
     3121 taaaccagcc agccggaagg gccgagcgca gaagtggtcc tgcaacttta tccgcctcca
     3181 tccagtctat taattgttgc cgggaagcta gagtaagtag ttcgccagtt aatagtttgc
     3241 gcaacgttgt tgccattgct acaggcatcg tggtgtcacg ctcgtcgttt ggtatggctt
     3301 cattcagctc cggttcccaa cgatcaaggc gagttacatg atcccccatg ttgtgcaaaa
     3361 aagcggttag ctccttcggt cctccgatcg ttgtcagaag taagttggcc gcagtgttat
     3421 cactcatggt tatggcagca ctgcataatt ctcttactgt catgccatcc gtaagatgct
     3481 tttctgtgac tggtgagtac tcaaccaagt cattctgaga atagtgtatg cggcgaccga
     3541 gttgctcttg cccggcgtca atacgggata ataccgcgcc acatagcaga actttaaaag
     3601 tgctcatcat tggaaaacgt tcttcggggc gaaaactctc aaggatctta ccgctgttga
     3661 gatccagttc gatgtaaccc actcgtgcac ccaactgatc ttcagcatct tttactttca
     3721 ccagcgtttc tgggtgagca aaaacaggaa ggcaaaatgc cgcaaaaaag ggaataaggg
     3781 cgacacggaa atgttgaata ctcatactct tcctttttca atattattga agcatttatc
     3841 agggttattg tctcatgagc ggatacatat ttgaatgtat ttagaaaaat aaacaaatag
     3901 gggttccgcg cacatttccc cgaaaagtgc cacctgacgt ctaagaaacc attattatca
     3961 tgacattaac ctataaaaat aggcgtatca cgaggccctt tcgtctcgcg cgtttcggtg
     4021 atgacggtga aaacctctga cacatgcagc tcccggagac ggtcacagct tgtctgtaag
     4081 cggatgccgg gagcagacaa gcccgtcagg gcgcgtcagc gggtgttggc gggtgtcggg
     4141 gctggcttaa ctatgcggca tcagagcaga ttgtactgag agtgcaccat atggacatat
     4201 tgtcgttaga acgcggctac aattaataca taaccttatg tatcatacac atacgattta
     4261 ggtgacacta ta
//
